>Addgene plasmid #166240 | lentiCRISPR v2 puro - CRBN (#1) | addgene full sequence | sequence record 330215 | Addgene NGS Result
CTCCCAACCCCGAGGGGACCCGACAGGCCCGAAGGAATAGAAGAAGAAGGTGGAGAGAGAGACAGAGACA
GATCCATTCGATTAGTGAACGGATCGGCACTGCGTGCGCCAATTCTGCAGACAAATGGCAGTATTCATCC
ACAATTTTAAAAGAAAAGGGGGGATTGGGGGGTACAGTGCAGGGGAAAGAATAGTAGACATAATAGCAAC
AGACATACAAACTAAAGAATTACAAAAACAAATTACAAAAATTCAAAATTTTCGGGTTTATTACAGGGAC
AGCAGAGATCCAGTTTGGTTAATTAAGGTACCGAGGGCCTATTTCCCATGATTCCTTCATATTTGCATAT
ACGATACAAGGCTGTTAGAGAGATAATTAGAATTAATTTGACTGTAAACACAAAGATATTAGTACAAAAT
ACGTGACGTAGAAAGTAATAATTTCTTGGGTAGTTTGCAGTTTTAAAATTATGTTTTAAAATGGACTATC
ATATGCTTACCGTAACTTGAAAGTATTTCGATTTCTTGGCTTTATATATCTTGTGGAAAGGACGAAACAC
CGGCCGGCGAAGGAGATCAGCGTTTTAGAGCTAGAAATAGCAAGTTAAAATAAGGCTAGTCCGTTATCAA
CTTGAAAAAGTGGCACCGAGTCGGTGCTTTTTTGAATTCGCTAGCTAGGTCTTGAAAGGAGTGGGAATTG
GCTCCGGTGCCCGTCAGTGGGCAGAGCGCACATCGCCCACAGTCCCCGAGAAGTTGGGGGGAGGGGTCGG
CAATTGATCCGGTGCCTAGAGAAGGTGGCGCGGGGTAAACTGGGAAAGTGATGTCGTGTACTGGCTCCGC
CTTTTTCCCGAGGGTGGGGGAGAACCGTATATAAGTGCAGTAGTCGCCGTGAACGTTCTTTTTCGCAACG
GGTTTGCCGCCAGAACACAGGACCGGTTCTAGAGCGCTGCCACCATGGACAAGAAGTACAGCATCGGCCT
GGACATCGGCACCAACTCTGTGGGCTGGGCCGTGATCACCGACGAGTACAAGGTGCCCAGCAAGAAATTC
AAGGTGCTGGGCAACACCGACCGGCACAGCATCAAGAAGAACCTGATCGGAGCCCTGCTGTTCGACAGCG
GCGAAACAGCCGAGGCCACCCGGCTGAAGAGAACCGCCAGAAGAAGATACACCAGACGGAAGAACCGGAT
CTGCTATCTGCAAGAGATCTTCAGCAACGAGATGGCCAAGGTGGACGACAGCTTCTTCCACAGACTGGAA
GAGTCCTTCCTGGTGGAAGAGGATAAGAAGCACGAGCGGCACCCCATCTTCGGCAACATCGTGGACGAGG
TGGCCTACCACGAGAAGTACCCCACCATCTACCACCTGAGAAAGAAACTGGTGGACAGCACCGACAAGGC
CGACCTGCGGCTGATCTATCTGGCCCTGGCCCACATGATCAAGTTCCGGGGCCACTTCCTGATCGAGGGC
GACCTGAACCCCGACAACAGCGACGTGGACAAGCTGTTCATCCAGCTGGTGCAGACCTACAACCAGCTGT
TCGAGGAAAACCCCATCAACGCCAGCGGCGTGGACGCCAAGGCCATCCTGTCTGCCAGACTGAGCAAGAG
CAGACGGCTGGAAAATCTGATCGCCCAGCTGCCCGGCGAGAAGAAGAATGGCCTGTTCGGAAACCTGATT
GCCCTGAGCCTGGGCCTGACCCCCAACTTCAAGAGCAACTTCGACCTGGCCGAGGATGCCAAACTGCAGC
TGAGCAAGGACACCTACGACGACGACCTGGACAACCTGCTGGCCCAGATCGGCGACCAGTACGCCGACCT
GTTTCTGGCCGCCAAGAACCTGTCCGACGCCATCCTGCTGAGCGACATCCTGAGAGTGAACACCGAGATC
ACCAAGGCCCCCCTGAGCGCCTCTATGATCAAGAGATACGACGAGCACCACCAGGACCTGACCCTGCTGA
AAGCTCTCGTGCGGCAGCAGCTGCCTGAGAAGTACAAAGAGATTTTCTTCGACCAGAGCAAGAACGGCTA
CGCCGGCTACATTGACGGCGGAGCCAGCCAGGAAGAGTTCTACAAGTTCATCAAGCCCATCCTGGAAAAG
ATGGACGGCACCGAGGAACTGCTCGTGAAGCTGAACAGAGAGGACCTGCTGCGGAAGCAGCGGACCTTCG
ACAACGGCAGCATCCCCCACCAGATCCACCTGGGAGAGCTGCACGCCATTCTGCGGCGGCAGGAAGATTT
TTACCCATTCCTGAAGGACAACCGGGAAAAGATCGAGAAGATCCTGACCTTCCGCATCCCCTACTACGTG
GGCCCTCTGGCCAGGGGAAACAGCAGATTCGCCTGGATGACCAGAAAGAGCGAGGAAACCATCACCCCCT
GGAACTTCGAGGAAGTGGTGGACAAGGGCGCTTCCGCCCAGAGCTTCATCGAGCGGATGACCAACTTCGA
TAAGAACCTGCCCAACGAGAAGGTGCTGCCCAAGCACAGCCTGCTGTACGAGTACTTCACCGTGTATAAC
GAGCTGACCAAAGTGAAATACGTGACCGAGGGAATGAGAAAGCCCGCCTTCCTGAGCGGCGAGCAGAAAA
AGGCCATCGTGGACCTGCTGTTCAAGACCAACCGGAAAGTGACCGTGAAGCAGCTGAAAGAGGACTACTT
CAAGAAAATCGAGTGCTTCGACTCCGTGGAAATCTCCGGCGTGGAAGATCGGTTCAACGCCTCCCTGGGC
ACATACCACGATCTGCTGAAAATTATCAAGGACAAGGACTTCCTGGACAATGAGGAAAACGAGGACATTC
TGGAAGATATCGTGCTGACCCTGACACTGTTTGAGGACAGAGAGATGATCGAGGAACGGCTGAAAACCTA
TGCCCACCTGTTCGACGACAAAGTGATGAAGCAGCTGAAGCGGCGGAGATACACCGGCTGGGGCAGGCTG
AGCCGGAAGCTGATCAACGGCATCCGGGACAAGCAGTCCGGCAAGACAATCCTGGATTTCCTGAAGTCCG
ACGGCTTCGCCAACAGAAACTTCATGCAGCTGATCCACGACGACAGCCTGACCTTTAAAGAGGACATCCA
GAAAGCCCAGGTGTCCGGCCAGGGCGATAGCCTGCACGAGCACATTGCCAATCTGGCCGGCAGCCCCGCC
ATTAAGAAGGGCATCCTGCAGACAGTGAAGGTGGTGGACGAGCTCGTGAAAGTGATGGGCCGGCACAAGC
CCGAGAACATCGTGATCGAAATGGCCAGAGAGAACCAGACCACCCAGAAGGGACAGAAGAACAGCCGCGA
GAGAATGAAGCGGATCGAAGAGGGCATCAAAGAGCTGGGCAGCCAGATCCTGAAAGAACACCCCGTGGAA
AACACCCAGCTGCAGAACGAGAAGCTGTACCTGTACTACCTGCAGAATGGGCGGGATATGTACGTGGACC
AGGAACTGGACATCAACCGGCTGTCCGACTACGATGTGGACCATATCGTGCCTCAGAGCTTTCTGAAGGA
CGACTCCATCGACAACAAGGTGCTGACCAGAAGCGACAAGAACCGGGGCAAGAGCGACAACGTGCCCTCC
GAAGAGGTCGTGAAGAAGATGAAGAACTACTGGCGGCAGCTGCTGAACGCCAAGCTGATTACCCAGAGAA
AGTTCGACAATCTGACCAAGGCCGAGAGAGGCGGCCTGAGCGAACTGGATAAGGCCGGCTTCATCAAGAG
ACAGCTGGTGGAAACCCGGCAGATCACAAAGCACGTGGCACAGATCCTGGACTCCCGGATGAACACTAAG
TACGACGAGAATGACAAGCTGATCCGGGAAGTGAAAGTGATCACCCTGAAGTCCAAGCTGGTGTCCGATT
TCCGGAAGGATTTCCAGTTTTACAAAGTGCGCGAGATCAACAACTACCACCACGCCCACGACGCCTACCT
GAACGCCGTCGTGGGAACCGCCCTGATCAAAAAGTACCCTAAGCTGGAAAGCGAGTTCGTGTACGGCGAC
TACAAGGTGTACGACGTGCGGAAGATGATCGCCAAGAGCGAGCAGGAAATCGGCAAGGCTACCGCCAAGT
ACTTCTTCTACAGCAACATCATGAACTTTTTCAAGACCGAGATTACCCTGGCCAACGGCGAGATCCGGAA
GCGGCCTCTGATCGAGACAAACGGCGAAACCGGGGAGATCGTGTGGGATAAGGGCCGGGATTTTGCCACC
GTGCGGAAAGTGCTGAGCATGCCCCAAGTGAATATCGTGAAAAAGACCGAGGTGCAGACAGGCGGCTTCA
GCAAAGAGTCTATCCTGCCCAAGAGGAACAGCGATAAGCTGATCGCCAGAAAGAAGGACTGGGACCCTAA
GAAGTACGGCGGCTTCGACAGCCCCACCGTGGCCTATTCTGTGCTGGTGGTGGCCAAAGTGGAAAAGGGC
AAGTCCAAGAAACTGAAGAGTGTGAAAGAGCTGCTGGGGATCACCATCATGGAAAGAAGCAGCTTCGAGA
AGAATCCCATCGACTTTCTGGAAGCCAAGGGCTACAAAGAAGTGAAAAAGGACCTGATCATCAAGCTGCC
TAAGTACTCCCTGTTCGAGCTGGAAAACGGCCGGAAGAGAATGCTGGCCTCTGCCGGCGAACTGCAGAAG
GGAAACGAACTGGCCCTGCCCTCCAAATATGTGAACTTCCTGTACCTGGCCAGCCACTATGAGAAGCTGA
AGGGCTCCCCCGAGGATAATGAGCAGAAACAGCTGTTTGTGGAACAGCACAAGCACTACCTGGACGAGAT
CATCGAGCAGATCAGCGAGTTCTCCAAGAGAGTGATCCTGGCCGACGCTAATCTGGACAAAGTGCTGTCC
GCCTACAACAAGCACCGGGATAAGCCCATCAGAGAGCAGGCCGAGAATATCATCCACCTGTTTACCCTGA
CCAATCTGGGAGCCCCTGCCGCCTTCAAGTACTTTGACACCACCATCGACCGGAAGAGGTACACCAGCAC
CAAAGAGGTGCTGGACGCCACCCTGATCCACCAGAGCATCACCGGCCTGTACGAGACACGGATCGACCTG
TCTCAGCTGGGAGGCGACAAGCGACCTGCCGCCACAAAGAAGGCTGGACAGGCTAAGAAGAAGAAAGATT
ACAAAGACGATGACGATAAGGGATCCGGCGCAACAAACTTCTCTCTGCTGAAACAAGCCGGAGATGTCGA
AGAGAATCCTGGACCGACCGAGTACAAGCCCACGGTGCGCCTCGCCACCCGCGACGACGTCCCCAGGGCC
GTACGCACCCTCGCCGCCGCGTTCGCCGACTACCCCGCCACGCGCCACACCGTCGATCCGGACCGCCACA
TCGAGCGGGTCACCGAGCTGCAAGAACTCTTCCTCACGCGCGTCGGGCTCGACATCGGCAAGGTGTGGGT
CGCGGACGACGGCGCCGCGGTGGCGGTCTGGACCACGCCGGAGAGCGTCGAAGCGGGGGCGGTGTTCGCC
GAGATCGGCCCGCGCATGGCCGAGTTGAGCGGTTCCCGGCTGGCCGCGCAGCAACAGATGGAAGGCCTCC
TGGCGCCGCACCGGCCCAAGGAGCCCGCGTGGTTCCTGGCCACCGTCGGAGTCTCGCCCGACCACCAGGG
CAAGGGTCTGGGCAGCGCCGTCGTGCTCCCCGGAGTGGAGGCGGCCGAGCGCGCCGGGGTGCCCGCCTTC
CTGGAGACCTCCGCGCCCCGCAACCTCCCCTTCTACGAGCGGCTCGGCTTCACCGTCACCGCCGACGTCG
AGGTGCCCGAAGGACCGCGCACCTGGTGCATGACCCGCAAGCCCGGTGCCTGAACGCGTTAAGTCGACAA
TCAACCTCTGGATTACAAAATTTGTGAAAGATTGACTGGTATTCTTAACTATGTTGCTCCTTTTACGCTA
TGTGGATACGCTGCTTTAATGCCTTTGTATCATGCTATTGCTTCCCGTATGGCTTTCATTTTCTCCTCCT
TGTATAAATCCTGGTTGCTGTCTCTTTATGAGGAGTTGTGGCCCGTTGTCAGGCAACGTGGCGTGGTGTG
CACTGTGTTTGCTGACGCAACCCCCACTGGTTGGGGCATTGCCACCACCTGTCAGCTCCTTTCCGGGACT
TTCGCTTTCCCCCTCCCTATTGCCACGGCGGAACTCATCGCCGCCTGCCTTGCCCGCTGCTGGACAGGGG
CTCGGCTGTTGGGCACTGACAATTCCGTGGTGTTGTCGGGGAAATCATCGTCCTTTCCTTGGCTGCTCGC
CTGTGTTGCCACCTGGATTCTGCGCGGGACGTCCTTCTGCTACGTCCCTTCGGCCCTCAATCCAGCGGAC
CTTCCTTCCCGCGGCCTGCTGCCGGCTCTGCGGCCTCTTCCGCGTCTTCGCCTTCGCCCTCAGACGAGTC
GGATCTCCCTTTGGGCCGCCTCCCCGCGTCGACTTTAAGACCAATGACTTACAAGGCAGCTGTAGATCTT
AGCCACTTTTTAAAAGAAAAGGGGGGACTGGAAGGGCTAATTCACTCCCAACGAAGACAAGATCTGCTTT
TTGCTTGTACTGGGTCTCTCTGGTTAGACCAGATCTGAGCCTGGGAGCTCTCTGGCTAACTAGGGAACCC
ACTGCTTAAGCCTCAATAAAGCTTGCCTTGAGTGCTTCAAGTAGTGTGTGCCCGTCTGTTGTGTGACTCT
GGTAACTAGAGATCCCTCAGACCCTTTTAGTCAGTGTGGAAAATCTCTAGCAGGGCCCGTTTAAACCCGC
TGATCAGCCTCGACTGTGCCTTCTAGTTGCCAGCCATCTGTTGTTTGCCCCTCCCCCGTGCCTTCCTTGA
CCCTGGAAGGTGCCACTCCCACTGTCCTTTCCTAATAAAATGAGGAAATTGCATCGCATTGTCTGAGTAG
GTGTCATTCTATTCTGGGGGGTGGGGTGGGGCAGGACAGCAAGGGGGAGGATTGGGAAGACAATAGCAGG
CATGCTGGGGATGCGGTGGGCTCTATGGCTTCTGAGGCGGAAAGAACCAGCTGGGGCTCTAGGGGGTATC
CCC
[124 nt withheld, positions 7004-7127]
C
[91 nt withheld, positions 7129-7219]
A
[49 nt withheld, positions 7221-7269]
CCTTTGACGTTGGAGTCCACGTTCTTT
[37 nt withheld, positions 7297-7333]
ACCCTATCTCGGTCTATTCTTTTGATTTATAAGGGATTTTGCCGATTTCGGCCTATTGGTTAAAAAATGA
GCTGATTTAACAAAAATTTAACGCGAATTAATTCTGTGGAATGTGTGTCAGTTAGGGTGTGGAAAGTCCC
CAGGCTCCCCAGCAGGCAGAAGTATGCAAAGCATGCATCTCAATTAGTCAGCAACCAGGTGTGGAAAGTC
CCCAGGCTCCCCAGCAGGCAGAAGTATGCAAAGCATGCATCTCAATTAGTCAGCAACCATAGTCCCGCCC
CTAACTCCGCCCATCCCGCCCCTAACTCCGCCCAGTTCCGCCCATTCTCCGCCCCATGGCTGACTAATTT
TTTTTATTTATGCAGAGGCCGAGGCCGCCTCTGCCTCTGAGCTATTCCAGAAGTAGTGAGGAGGCTTTTT
TGGAGGCCTAGGCTTTTGCAAAAAGCTCCCGGGAGCTTGTATATCCATTTTCGGATCTGATCAGCACGTG
TTGACAATTAATCATCGGCATAGTATATCGGCATAGTATAATACGACAAGGTGAGGAACTAAACCATGGC
CAAGTTGACCAGTGCCGTTCCGGTGCTCACCGCGCGCGACGTCGCCGGAGCGGTCGAGTTCTGGACCGAC
CGGCTCGGGTTCTCCCGGGACTTCGTGGAGGACGACTTCGCCGGTGTGGTCCGGGACGACGTGACCCTGT
TCATCAGCGCGGTCCAGGACCAGGTGGTGCCGGACAACACCCTGGCCTGGGTGTGGGTGCGCGGCCTGGA
CGAGCTGTACGCCGAGTGGTCGGAGGTCGTGTCCACGAACTTCCGGGACGCCTCCGGGCCGGCCATGACC
GAGATCGGCGAGCAGCCGTGGGGGCGGGAGTTCGCCCTGCGCGACCCGGCCGGCAACTGCGTGCACTTCG
TGGCCGAGGAGCAGGACTGACACGTGCTACGAGATTTCGATTCCACCGCCGCCTTCTATGAAAGGTTGGG
CTTCGGAATCGTTTTCCGGGACGCCGGCTGGATGATCCTCCAGCGCGGGGATCTCATGCTGGAGTTCTTC
GCCCACCCCAACTTGTTTATTGCAGCTTATAATGGTTACAAATAAAGCAATAGCATCACAAATTTCACAA
ATAAAGCATTTTTTTCACTGCATTCTAGTTGTGGTTTGTCCAAACTCATCAATGTATCTTATCATGTCTG
TATACCGTCGACCTCTAGCTAGAGCTTGGCGTAATCATGGTCATAGCTGTTTCCTGTGTGAAATTGTTAT
CCGCTCACAATTCCACACAACATACGAGCCGGAAGCATAAAGTGTAAAGCCTGGGGTGCCTAATGAGTGA
GCTAACTCACATTAATTGCGTTGCGCTCACTGCCCGCTTTCCAGTCGGGAAACCTGTCGTGCCAGCTGCA
TTAATGAATCGGCCAACGCGCGGGGAGAGGCGGTTTGCGTATTGGGCGCTCTTCCGCTTCCTCGCTCACT
GACTCGCTGCGCTCGGTCGTTCGGCTGCGGCGAGCGGTATCAGCTCACTCAAAGGCGGTAATACGGTTAT
CCACAGAATCAGGGGATAACGCAGGAAAGAACATGTGAGCAAAAGGCCAGCAAAAGGCCAGGAACCGTAA
AAAGGCCGCGTTGCTGGCGTTTTTCCATAGGCTCCGCCCCCCTGACGAGCATCACAAAAATCGACGCTCA
AGTCAGAGGTGGCGAAACCCGACAGGACTATAAAGATACCAGGCGTTTCCCCCTGGAAGCTCCCTCGTGC
GCTCTCCTGTTCCGACCCTGCCGCTTACCGGATACCTGTCCGCCTTTCTCCCTTCGGGAAGCGTGGCGCT
TTCTCATAGCTCACGCTGTAGGTATCTCAGTTCGGTGTAGGTCGTTCGCTCCAAGCTGGGCTGTGTGCAC
GAACCCCCCGTTCAGCCCGACCGCTGCGCCTTATCCGGTAACTATCGTCTTGAGTCCAACCCGGTAAGAC
ACGACTTATCGCCACTGGCAGCAGCCACTGGTAACAGGATTAGCAGAGCGAGGTATGTAGGCGGTGCTAC
AGAGTTCTTGAAGTGGTGGCCTAACTACGGCTACACTAGAAGAACAGTATTTGGTATCTGCGCTCTGCTG
AAGCCAGTTACCTTCGGAAAAAGAGTTGGTAGCTCTTGATCCGGCAAACAAACCACCGCTGGTAGCGGTG
GTTTTTTTGTTTGCAAGCAGCAGATTACGCGCAGAAAAAAAGGATCTCAAGAAGATCCTTTGATCTTTTC
TACGGGGTCTGACGCTCAGTGGAACGAAAACTCACGTTAAGGGATTTTGGTCATGAGATTATCAAAAAGG
ATCTTCACCTAGATCCTTTTAAATTAAAAATGAAGTTTTAAATCAATCTAAAGTATATATGAGTAAACTT
GGTCTGACAGTTACCAATGCTTAATCAGTGAGGCACCTATCTCAGCGATCTGTCTATTTCGTTCATCCAT
AGTTGCCTGACTCCCCGTCGTGTAGATAACTACGATACGGGAGGGCTTACCATCTGGCCCCAGTGCTGCA
ATGATACCGCGAGACCCACGCTCACCGGCTCCAGATTTATCAGCAATAAACCAGCCAGCCGGAAGGGCCG
AGCGCAGAAGTGGTCCTGCAACTTTATCCGCCTCCATCCAGTCTATTAATTGTTGCCGGGAAGCTAGAGT
AAGTAGTTCGCCAGTTAATAGTTTGCGCAACGTTGTTGCCATTGCTACAGGCATCGTGGTGTCACGCTCG
TCGTTTGGTATGGCTTCATTCAGCTCCGGTTCCCAACGATCAAGGCGAGTTACATGATCCCCCATGTTGT
GCAAAAAAGCGGTTAGCTCCTTCGGTCCTCCGATCGTTGTCAGAAGTAAGTTGGCCGCAGTGTTATCACT
CATGGTTATGGCAGCACTGCATAATTCTCTTACTGTCATGCCATCCGTAAGATGCTTTTCTGTGACTGGT
GAGTACTCAACCAAGTCATTCTGAGAATAGTGTATGCGGCGACCGAGTTGCTCTTGCCCGGCGTCAATAC
GGGATAATACCGCGCCACATAGCAGAACTTTAAAAGTGCTCATCATTGGAAAACGTTCTTCGGGGCGAAA
ACTCTCAAGGATCTTACCGCTGTTGAGATCCAGTTCGATGTAACCCACTCGTGCACCCAACTGATCTTCA
GCATCTTTTACTTTCACCAGCGTTTCTGGGTGAGCAAAAACAGGAAGGCAAAATGCCGCAAAAAAGGGAA
TAAGGGCGACACGGAAATGTTGAATACTCATACTCTTCCTTTTTCAATATTATTGAAGCATTTATCAGGG
TTATTGTCTCATGAGCGGATACATATTTGAATGTATTTAGAAAAATAAACAAATAGGGGTTCCGCGCACA
TTTCCCCGAAAAGTGCCACCTGACGTCGACGGATCGGGAGATCTCCCGATCCCCTATGGTGCACTCTCAG
TACAATCTGCTCTGATGCCGCATAGTTAAGCCAGTATCTGCTCCCTGCTTGTGTGTTGGAGGTCGCTGAG
TAGTGCGCGAGCAAAATTTAAGCTACAACAAGGCAAGGCTTGACCGACAATTGCATGAAGAATCTGCTTA
GGGTTAGGCGTTTTGCGCTGCTTCGCGATGTACGGGCCAGATATACGCGTTGACATTGATTATTGACTAG
TTATTAATAGTAATCAATTACGGGGTCATTAGTTCATAGCCCATATATGGAGTTCCGCGTTACATAACTT
ACGGTAAATGGCCCGCCTGGCTGACCGCCCAACGACCCCCGCCCATTGACGTCAATAATGACGTATGTTC
CCATAGTAACGCCAATAGGGACTTTCCATTGACGTCAATGGGTGGAGTATTTACGGTAAACTGCCCACTT
GGCAGTACATCAAGTGTATCATATGCCAAGTACGCCCCCTATTGACGTCAATGACGGTAAATGGCCCGCC
TGGCATTATGCCCAGTACATGACCTTATGGGACTTTCCTACTTGGCAGTACATCTACGTATTAGTCATCG
CTATTACCATGGTGATGCGGTTTTGGCAGTACATCAATGGGCGTGGATAGCGGTTTGACTCACGGGGATT
TCCAAGTCTCCACCCCATTGACGTCAATGGGAGTTTGTTTTGGCACCAAAATCAACGGGACTTTCCAAAA
TGTCGTAACAACTCCGCCCCATTGACGCAAATGGGCGGTAGGCGTGTACGGTGGGAGGTCTATATAAGCA
GCGCGTTTTGCCTGTACTGGGTCTCTCTGGTTAGACCAGATCTGAGCCTGGGAGCTCTCTGGCTAACTAG
GGAACCCACTGCTTAAGCCTCAATAAAGCTTGCCTTGAGTGCTTCAAGTAGTGTGTGCCCGTCTGTTGTG
TGACTCTGGTAACTAGAGATCCCTCAGACCCTTTTAGTCAGTGTGGAAAATCTCTAGCAGTGGCGCCCGA
ACAGGGACTTGAAAGCGAAAGGGAAACCAGAGGAGCTCTCTCGACGCAGGACTCGGCTTGCTGAAGCGCG
CACGGCAAGAGGCGAGGGGCGGCGACTGGTGAGTACGCCAAAAATTTTGACTAGCGGAGGCTAGAAGGAG
AGAGATGGGTGCGAGAGCGTCAGTATTAAGCGGGGGAGAATTAGATCGCGATGGGAAAAAATTCGGTTAA
GGCCAGGGGGAAAGAAAAAATATAAATTAAAACATATAGTATGGGCAAGCAGGGAGCTAGAACGATTCGC
AGTTAATCCTGGCCTGTTAGAAACATCAGAAGGCTGTAGACAAATACTGGGACAGCTACAACCATCCCTT
CAGACAGGATCAGAAGAACTTAGATCATTATATAATACAGTAGCAACCCTCTATTGTGTGCATCAAAGGA
TAGAGATAAAAGACACCAAGGAAGCTTTAGACAAGATAGAGGAAGAGCAAAACAAAAGTAAGACCACCGC
ACAGCAAGCGGCCGCTGATCTTCAGACCTGGAGGAGGAGATATGAGGGACAATTGGAGAAGTGAATTATA
TAAATATAAAGTAGTAAAAATTGAACCATTAGGAGTAGCACCCACCAAGGCAAAGAGAAGAGTGGTGCAG
AGAGAAAAAAGAGCAGTGGGAATAGGAGCTTTGTTCCTTGGGTTCTTGGGAGCAGCAGGAAGCACTATGG
GCGCAGCGTCAATGACGCTGACGGTACAGGCCAGACAATTATTGTCTGGTATAGTGCAGCAGCAGAACAA
TTTGCTGAGGGCTATTGAGGCGCAACAGCATCTGTTGCAACTCACAGTCTGGGGCATCAAGCAGCTCCAG
GCAAGAATCCTGGCTGTGGAAAGATACCTAAAGGATCAACAGCTCCTGGGGATTTGGGGTTGCTCTGGAA
AACTCATTTGCACCACTGCTGTGCCTTGGAATGCTAGTTGGAGTAATAAATCTCTGGAACAGATTTGGAA
TCACACGACCTGGATGGAGTGGGACAGAGAAATTAACAATTACACAAGCTTAATACACTCCTTAATTGAA
GAATCGCAAAACCAGCAAGAAAAGAATGAACAAGAATTATTGGAATTAGATAAATGGGCAAGTTTGTGGA
ATTGGTTTAACATAACAAATTGGCTGTGGTATATAAAATTATTCATAATGATAGTAGGAGGCTTGGTAGG
TTTAAGAATAGTTTTTGCTGTACTTTCTATAGTGAATAGAGTTAGGCAGGGATATTCACCATTATCGTTT
CAGACCCAC
Features (pLannotate 1.2.2; 33 found; start..end, strand, type, name):
    145..262     +  misc_feature   cPPT/CTS: central polypurine tract and central termination sequence of HIV-1
    313..553     +  promoter       U6 promoter: RNA polymerase III promoter for human U6 snRNA
    582..657     +  misc_RNA       gRNA scaffold: guide RNA scaffold for the Streptococcus pyogenes CRISPR/Cas9 system
    675..693     +  CDS            small t antigen (fragment): SV40 (simian virus 40) small t antigen
    719..930     +  promoter       EF-1α core promoter: core promoter for human elongation factor EF-1α
    955..5058    +  CDS            Cas9: Cas9 (Csn1) endonuclease from the Streptococcus pyogenes Type II CRISPR/Cas system generates RNA-guided double strand breaks in DNA
   5196..5793    +  CDS            PuroR (fragment): puromycin N-acetyltransferase; pac from Streptomyces; confers resistance to puromycin
   5809..6397    +  misc_feature   WPRE: woodchuck hepatitis virus posttranscriptional regulatory element
   6448..6467    +  misc_feature   cPPT/CTS (fragment): central polypurine tract and central termination sequence of HIV-1
   6469..6702    +  LTR            3' LTR (ΔU3): self-inactivating 3' long terminal repeat (LTR) from HIV-1
   6734..6958    +  polyA_signal   bGH poly(A) signal: bovine growth hormone polyadenylation signal
   6962..6983    +  promoter       SV40 promoter (fragment): SV40 enhancer and early promoter
   7004..7432    +  rep_origin     f1 ori (sequence partly withheld): f1 bacteriophage origin of replication; arrow indicates direction of (+) strand synthesis
   7446..7775    +  promoter       SV40 promoter: SV40 enhancer and early promoter
   7823..7870    +  promoter       EM7 promoter: synthetic bacterial promoter&nbsp
   7889..8263    +  CDS            BleoR: antibiotic-binding protein; Sh ble from Streptoalloteichus hindustanus; confers resistance to bleomycin, phleomycin, and Zeocin™
   8273..8398    +  CDS            ble (fragment): BLE_KLEPN - Experimental evidence at protein level: Swiss-Prot protein existence level 1. Binding protein with a strong affinity to the bleomycin family of antibiotics. Binds to CL990; an antimitotic-antibiotic compound. From Klebsiella pneumoniae.
   8393..8514    +  polyA_signal   SV40 poly(A) signal: SV40 polyadenylation signal
   8585..8607    -  protein_bind   lac operator (fragment): The lac repressor binds to the lac operator to inhibit transcription in E. coli. This inhibition can be relieved by adding lactose or isopropyl-β-D-thiogalactopyranoside (IPTG). lac repressor encoded by lacI
   8611..8641    -  promoter       lac promoter: promoter for the E. coli lac operon
   8656..8677    -  protein_bind   CAP binding site: CAP binding activates transcription in the presence of cAMP. E. coli catabolite activator protein
   8690..8782    -  CDS            lacI (fragment): lac repressor; lacI; The lac repressor binds to the lac operator to inhibit transcription in E. coli. This inhibition can be relieved by adding lactose or isopropyl-β-D-thiogalactopyranoside (IPTG).
   8965..9553    -  rep_origin     ori: high-copy-number ColE1/pMB1/pBR322/pUC origin of replication
   9724..10584   -  CDS            AmpR: β-lactamase; bla; confers resistance to ampicillin, carbenicillin, and related antibiotics
  10585..10689   -  promoter       AmpR promoter: bla
  10748..10800   -  misc_feature   bom (fragment): basis of mobility region from pBR322
  10955..11334   +  enhancer       CMV enhancer: human cytomegalovirus immediate early enhancer
  11335..11534   +  promoter       CMV promoter: human cytomegalovirus (CMV) immediate early promoter
  11552..11732   +  LTR            5' LTR (truncated): truncated 5' long terminal repeat (LTR) from HIV-1
  11779..11904   +  misc_feature   HIV-1 Ψ: packaging signal of human immunodeficiency virus type 1
  11888..12251   +  CDS            HIV-1 gag (fragment): gag protein from human immunodeficiency virus 1; gag
  12397..12630   +  misc_feature   RRE: The Rev response element (RRE) of HIV-1 allows for Rev-dependent mRNA export from the nucleus to the cytoplasm.
  13007..95      +  CDS            Rev (fragment) (across the origin): human immunodeficiency virus 1 (HIV-1) Rev protein; rev; enhances nuclear export of unspliced and incompletely spliced viral mRNAs
