[The description below was written by a language model from this plasmid's Addgene catalogue record and pLannotate feature annotations shown in this document.]
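Description:
lentiCRISPR v2 puro - CRBN (#1) is a single-vector lentiviral CRISPR/Cas9 plasmid built on the lentiCRISPR v2 backbone and designed to knock out human CRBN (cereblon, the substrate receptor of an E3 ubiquitin ligase complex). It carries one guide RNA directed at the middle of CRBN exon 1, cloned between the backbone's BsmBI sites, which were destroyed in the process. In bacteria the plasmid replicates from a high-copy ColE1/pUC-type origin and is selected with ampicillin through the AmpR β-lactamase gene. An f1 origin is also present, along with an SV40/EM7-driven BleoR cassette outside the viral region.

The transfer cassette is a third-generation, self-inactivating HIV-1 design. A CMV enhancer/promoter fused to a truncated 5' LTR drives genomic RNA production in packaging cells, followed by the Ψ packaging signal, a gag fragment, the RRE for Rev-dependent export, and the cPPT/CTS, and ending in a ΔU3 3' LTR. Within it, the human U6 Pol III promoter transcribes the CRBN spacer fused to the S. pyogenes gRNA scaffold. An EF-1α core promoter drives S. pyogenes Cas9, followed by the puromycin N-acetyltransferase coding sequence, with a WPRE downstream to enhance expression. The feature table does not annotate the linker between Cas9 and PuroR. Transduced mammalian cells therefore receive nuclease, guide and puromycin selection marker from one integrated provirus.

The catalogue lists a total size of 14,893 bp, whereas the annotated sequencing record is 13,012 nt. The catalogue figure probably still counts the backbone's filler fragment, which guide cloning removes, although the record does not say so. The associated work concerns cereblon E3 ligase modulators in gastrointestinal cancer, consistent with using CRBN-deficient cells to study them.
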