Addgene plasmid #166240: lentiCRISPR v2 puro - CRBN (#1)
Purpose: sgRNA (#1) to generate a knockout of human CRBN by targeting the middle region of Exon1
Depositing lab: Günter Schneider. Depositing organization: Klinikum der Technischen Universität München (TUM Klinikum). Publication: A novel Cereblon E3 ligase modulator with antitumor activity in gastrointestinal cancer. Lier S, Sellmer A, Orben F, Heinzlmeir S, Krauss L, Schneeweis C, Hassan Z, Schneider C, Schafer A, Pongratz H, Engleitner T, Ollinger R, Kuisl A, Bassermann F, Schlag C, Kong B, Dove S, Kuster B, Rad R, Reichert M, Wirth M, Saur D, Mahboobi S, Schneider G. Bioorg Chem. 2021 Nov 20:105505. doi: 10.1016/j.bioorg.2021.105505. PubMed 34838332.
Backbone
  Vector backbone: lentiCRISPR v2
  Backbone size w/o insert (bp): 14873
  Total vector size (bp): 14893
  Vector type: Mammalian Expression, Lentiviral, CRISPR
  Selectable markers: Puromycin
Growth in bacteria
  Bacterial resistance: Ampicillin, 100 μg/mL
  Growth temperature: 37°C
  Growth strain: NEB Stable
  Copy number: High Copy
Gene/Insert
  Gene/Insert name: CRBN
  gRNA/shRNA sequence: GGCCGGCGAAGGAGATCAGC
  Species: H. sapiens (human)
  GenBank ID: NM_016302
  Entrez Gene: CRBN (a.k.a. MRT2, MRT2A)
  Cloning method: Restriction Enzyme; 5′ cloning site BsmBI (destroyed during cloning); 3′ cloning site BsmBI (destroyed during cloning)
  Sequencing primers: 5′ GAGGGCCTATTTCCC
Terms and licenses: Academic/Nonprofit Terms; Industry Terms: Not Available to Industry
How to cite: lentiCRISPR v2 puro - CRBN (#1) was a gift from Günter Schneider (Addgene plasmid # 166240 ; http://n2t.net/addgene:166240 ; RRID:Addgene_166240)
